Addgene plasmid #175081: pDD2708
Purpose: Mammalian expression of Flag-tagged KSHV ORF45 RN1 mutant
Depositing lab: Dirk Dittmer. Depositing organization: University of North Carolina at Chapel Hill. Publication: The ORF45 Protein of Kaposi Sarcoma-Associated Herpesvirus Is an Inhibitor of p53 Signaling during Viral Reactivation. Alzhanova D, Meyo JO, Juarez A, Dittmer DP. J Virol. 2021 Nov 9;95(23):e0145921. doi: 10.1128/JVI.01459-21. Epub 2021 Sep 15. PubMed 34523970.
Backbone
  Vector backbone: pcDNA3.1(+)
  Vector type: Mammalian Expression
Growth in bacteria
  Bacterial resistance: Ampicillin, 100 μg/mL
  Growth temperature: 37°C
  Growth strain: DH5alpha
  Copy number: High Copy
Gene/Insert
  Gene/Insert name: KSHV ORF45 (alt name: 57)
  Species: Kaposi's sarcoma-associated herpesvirus 8
  Mutation: RN1 mutant: V284A/L285A
  Entrez Gene: ORF45 (a.k.a. HHV8GK18_gp51)
  Cloning method: Restriction Enzyme; 5′ cloning site Unknown (unknown if destroyed); 3′ cloning site Unknown (unknown if destroyed)
Resource information
  A portion of this plasmid was derived from a plasmid made by: Dr. Fanxiu Zhu (Florida State University), PMID: 19116250.
Terms and licenses: Academic/Nonprofit Terms; Industry Terms: Not Available to Industry
Depositor comments: KSHV ORF45 RN1 mutant (Li, 2009) was fused with C-terminal Flag and cloned into pcDNA3.1(+) using EcoRI and NotI sites
How to cite: pDD2708 was a gift from Dirk Dittmer (Addgene plasmid # 175081 ; http://n2t.net/addgene:175081 ; RRID:Addgene_175081)
