[The description below was written by a language model from this plasmid's Addgene catalogue record and pLannotate feature annotations shown in this document.]
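Description:
pDD2708 is a mammalian expression plasmid built on the pcDNA3.1(+) backbone that encodes a Flag-tagged mutant of the ORF45 protein from Kaposi's sarcoma-associated herpesvirus (human herpesvirus 8). It is propagated in E. coli as a high-copy plasmid through a ColE1/pUC-type origin and selected with ampicillin via the β-lactamase gene. An f1 origin is also present. For selection in mammalian cells, the backbone carries a neomycin phosphotransferase gene driven by the SV40 enhancer/early promoter and terminated by an SV40 polyadenylation signal, which allows G418 selection of stable transfectants. Several short annotations, such as the truncated HIV-1 LTR, ble, lacI and bom fragments, are probably incidental matches to backbone sequence rather than functional elements.

The expression cassette consists of the human cytomegalovirus immediate early enhancer and promoter, followed by the ORF45 coding sequence, a C-terminal Flag epitope and the bovine growth hormone polyadenylation signal. The depositor states that the fusion was cloned between the EcoRI and NotI sites. T7 and SP6 promoters flank the insert and can serve for in vitro transcription or as sequencing primer sites. The insert carries the RN1 mutation, V284A/L285A, a previously described ORF45 variant derived in part from another laboratory's plasmid. The record does not explain what function these substitutions disrupt. ORF45 is annotated as a viral antagonist of IRF7 phosphorylation and interferon induction, and the associated publication examines it as an inhibitor of p53 signaling during viral reactivation. The plasmid is suited to transient or stable expression of the mutant in mammalian cells, with detection or immunoprecipitation through the Flag tag, most likely for comparison with wild-type ORF45.
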