Features (pLannotate 1.2.2; 22 found; start..end, strand, type, name):
     96..475     +  enhancer       CMV enhancer: human cytomegalovirus immediate early enhancer
    476..679     +  promoter       CMV promoter: human cytomegalovirus (CMV) immediate early promoter
    675..708     +  LTR            5' LTR (truncated) (fragment): truncated 5' long terminal repeat (LTR) from HIV-1
    724..742     +  promoter       T7 promoter: promoter for bacteriophage T7 RNA polymerase
    811..2031    +  CDS            ORF45: ORF45_HHV8P - Experimental evidence at protein level: Swiss-Prot protein existence level 1. Prevents the establishment of cellular antiviral state by blocking virus-induced phosphorylation and activation of host interferon regulatory factor 7/IRF7, a transcription factor critical for the induction of interferons alpha and beta. Mechanistically, ORF45 competes with the associated IRF7 and inhibits its phosphorylation by IKBKE or TBK1 by acting as an alternative substrate. From Human herpesvirus 8 type P (isolate GK18) (HHV-8) (Kaposi's sarcoma-associated herpesvirus).
   2077..2097    +  CDS            FLAG (fragment): FLAG® epitope tag, followed by an enterokinase cleavage site
   2135..2153    -  promoter       SP6 promoter: promoter for bacteriophage SP6 RNA polymerase
   2179..2403    +  polyA_signal   bGH poly(A) signal: bovine growth hormone polyadenylation signal
   2407..2428    +  promoter       SV40 promoter (fragment): SV40 enhancer and early promoter
   2449..2877    +  rep_origin     f1 ori (sequence partly withheld): f1 bacteriophage origin of replication; arrow indicates direction of (+) strand synthesis
   2891..3220    +  promoter       SV40 promoter: SV40 enhancer and early promoter
   3287..4078    +  CDS            neo: KKA2_KLEPN - Also known as kan, nptII. Experimental evidence at protein level: Swiss-Prot protein existence level 1. Resistance to kanamycin, neomycin, paromomycin, ribostamycin, butirosin and gentamicin B. From Klebsiella pneumoniae.
   4102..4260    +  CDS            ble (fragment): BLE_KLEPN - Experimental evidence at protein level: Swiss-Prot protein existence level 1. Binding protein with a strong affinity to the bleomycin family of antibiotics. Binds to CL990; an antimitotic-antibiotic compound. From Klebsiella pneumoniae.
   4255..4376    +  polyA_signal   SV40 poly(A) signal: SV40 polyadenylation signal
   4449..4465    -  protein_bind   lac operator: The lac repressor binds to the lac operator to inhibit transcription in E. coli. This inhibition can be relieved by adding lactose or isopropyl-β-D-thiogalactopyranoside (IPTG). lac repressor encoded by lacI
   4473..4503    -  promoter       lac promoter: promoter for the E. coli lac operon
   4518..4539    -  protein_bind   CAP binding site: CAP binding activates transcription in the presence of cAMP. E. coli catabolite activator protein
   4552..4644    -  CDS            lacI (fragment): lac repressor; lacI; The lac repressor binds to the lac operator to inhibit transcription in E. coli. This inhibition can be relieved by adding lactose or isopropyl-β-D-thiogalactopyranoside (IPTG).
   4827..5415    -  rep_origin     ori: high-copy-number ColE1/pMB1/pBR322/pUC origin of replication
   5586..6446    -  CDS            AmpR: β-lactamase; bla; confers resistance to ampicillin, carbenicillin, and related antibiotics
   6447..6551    -  promoter       AmpR promoter: bla
   6610..6662    -  misc_feature   bom (fragment): basis of mobility region from pBR322
>Addgene plasmid #175081 | pDD2708 | addgene full sequence | sequence record 353292 | Addgene NGS Result
AACAAGGCAAGGCTTGACCGACAATTGCATGAAGAATCTGCTTAGGGTTAGGCGTTTTGCGCTGCTTCGC
GATGTACGGGCCAGATATACGCGTTGACATTGATTATTGACTAGTTATTAATAGTAATCAATTACGGGGT
CATTAGTTCATAGCCCATATATGGAGTTCCGCGTTACATAACTTACGGTAAATGGCCCGCCTGGCTGACC
GCCCAACGACCCCCGCCCATTGACGTCAATAATGACGTATGTTCCCATAGTAACGCCAATAGGGACTTTC
CATTGACGTCAATGGGTGGAGTATTTACGGTAAACTGCCCACTTGGCAGTACATCAAGTGTATCATATGC
CAAGTACGCCCCCTATTGACGTCAATGACGGTAAATGGCCCGCCTGGCATTATGCCCAGTACATGACCTT
ATGGGACTTTCCTACTTGGCAGTACATCTACGTATTAGTCATCGCTATTACCATGGTGATGCGGTTTTGG
CAGTACATCAATGGGCGTGGATAGCGGTTTGACTCACGGGGATTTCCAAGTCTCCACCCCATTGACGTCA
ATGGGAGTTTGTTTTGGCACCAAAATCAACGGGACTTTCCAAAATGTCGTAACAACTCCGCCCCATTGAC
GCAAATGGGCGGTAGGCGTGTACGGTGGGAGGTCTATATAAGCAGAGCTCTCTGGCTAACTAGAGAACCC
ACTGCTTACTGGCTTATCGAAATTAATACGACTCACTATAGGGAGACCCAAGCTTGGTACCGAGCTCGGA
TCCACTAGTAACGGCCGCCAGTGTGCTGGAATTCGCCACCATGGCGATGTTTGTGAGGACCTCGTCTAGC
ACACACGATGAAGAGAGAATGCTTCCAATTGAAGGAGCGCCTCGCAGACGACCCCCCGTGAAGTTCATAT
TCCCACCTCCACCTCTTTCATCACTTCCAGGATTTGGCAGGCCGCGCGGCTATGCTGGACCCACGGTGAT
AGATATGTCTGCCCCAGACGACGTCTTCGCCGAGGACACGCCATCGCCGCCAGCAACCCCTCTGGATCTA
CAGATATCCCCGGATCAGTCGAGCGGCGAATCTGAATATGACGAGGATGAGGAAGATGAAGATGAAGAAG
AAAATGACGATGTTCAGGAGGAAGACGAGCCAGAGGGGTACCCTGCAGACTTTTTTCAACCTTTATCTCA
CTTGCGCCCGAGGCCTCTGGCCAGACGGGCCCATACGCCCAAACCGGTAGCAGTGGTAGCGGGCCGCGTG
CGCAGTTCAACGGACACGGCGGAGTCCGAGGCGTCCATGGGATGGGTTAGTCAGGATGACGGATTTTCCC
CTGCTGGGCTCTCACCTTCAGACGACGAGGGGGTTGCTATCCTGGAACCGATGGCGGCATACACTGGGAC
CGGGGCATACGGACTTTCACCTGCTTCCAGAAATAGTGTACCTGGAACACAAAGTTCACCATACAGCGAC
CCTGATGAAGGGCCCTCGTGGCGCCCCCTGCGCGCCGCACCCACCGCGATCGTCGACCTGACATCGGACT
CTGATAGCGATGACAGTTCCAACTCTCCGGACGTGAACAATGAGGCCGCGTTTACCGACGCGCGCCATTT
TTCCCACCAGCCACCCTCGTCCGAGGAGGACGGAGAAGACCAAGGGGAAGCAGCGAGTCAGAGAATCGGG
CTCATGGACGTGGGCCAGAAGCGCAAAAGGCAGTCTACCGCCTCCTCTGGTAGCGAGGATGTGGTGCGCT
GCCAGAGACAACCAAACTTAAGCCGCAAAGCAGTGGCGTCCGTGATAATTATATCCTCGGGGAGTGACAC
AGACGAGGAGCCCTCGTCCGCCGTGAGCGTGATCGTGTCTCCGTCGAGCACAAAGGGTCACCTCCCAACC
CAATCTCCCAGTACTTCCGCCCACTCGATTTCATCAGGAAGCACAACTACCGCGGGGTCCAGGTGCAGCG
ACCCAACCCGCATCCTGGCCTCCACGCCACCCCTGTGTGGAAACGGTGCATATAACTGGCCGTGGCTGGA
CGACTACAAGGACCACGACGGTGACTACAAGGACCACGACATCGACTACAAGGACGACGACGACAAGTGA
GCGGCCGCTCGAGCATGCATCTAGAGGGCCCTATTCTATAGTGTCACCTAAATGCTAGAGCTCGCTGATC
AGCCTCGACTGTGCCTTCTAGTTGCCAGCCATCTGTTGTTTGCCCCTCCCCCGTGCCTTCCTTGACCCTG
GAAGGTGCCACTCCCACTGTCCTTTCCTAATAAAATGAGGAAATTGCATCGCATTGTCTGAGTAGGTGTC
ATTCTATTCTGGGGGGTGGGGTGGGGCAGGACAGCAAGGGGGAGGATTGGGAAGACAATAGCAGGCATGC
TGGGGATGCGGTGGGCTCTATGGCTTCTGAGGCGGAAAGAACCAGCTGGGGCTCTAGGGGGTATCCCC
[124 nt withheld, positions 2449-2572]
C
[91 nt withheld, positions 2574-2664]
A
[49 nt withheld, positions 2666-2714]
CCTTTGACGTTGGAGTCCACGTTCTTT
[37 nt withheld, positions 2742-2778]
ACCCTATCTCGGTCTATTCTTTTGATTTATAAGGGATTTTGCCGATTTCGGCCTATTGGTTAAAAAATGA
GCTGATTTAACAAAAATTTAACGCGAATTAATTCTGTGGAATGTGTGTCAGTTAGGGTGTGGAAAGTCCC
CAGGCTCCCCAGCAGGCAGAAGTATGCAAAGCATGCATCTCAATTAGTCAGCAACCAGGTGTGGAAAGTC
CCCAGGCTCCCCAGCAGGCAGAAGTATGCAAAGCATGCATCTCAATTAGTCAGCAACCATAGTCCCGCCC
CTAACTCCGCCCATCCCGCCCCTAACTCCGCCCAGTTCCGCCCATTCTCCGCCCCATGGCTGACTAATTT
TTTTTATTTATGCAGAGGCCGAGGCCGCCTCTGCCTCTGAGCTATTCCAGAAGTAGTGAGGAGGCTTTTT
TGGAGGCCTAGGCTTTTGCAAAAAGCTCCCGGGAGCTTGTATATCCATTTTCGGATCTGATCAAGAGACA
GGATGAGGATCGTTTCGCATGATTGAACAAGATGGATTGCACGCAGGTTCTCCGGCCGCTTGGGTGGAGA
GGCTATTCGGCTATGACTGGGCACAACAGACAATCGGCTGCTCTGATGCCGCCGTGTTCCGGCTGTCAGC
GCAGGGGCGCCCGGTTCTTTTTGTCAAGACCGACCTGTCCGGTGCCCTGAATGAACTGCAGGACGAGGCA
GCGCGGCTATCGTGGCTGGCCACGACGGGCGTTCCTTGCGCAGCTGTGCTCGACGTTGTCACTGAAGCGG
GAAGGGACTGGCTGCTATTGGGCGAAGTGCCGGGGCAGGATCTCCTGTCATCTCACCTTGCTCCTGCCGA
GAAAGTATCCATCATGGCTGATGCAATGCGGCGGCTGCATACGCTTGATCCGGCTACCTGCCCATTCGAC
CACCAAGCGAAACATCGCATCGAGCGAGCACGTACTCGGATGGAAGCCGGTCTTGTCGATCAGGATGATC
TGGACGAAGAGCATCAGGGGCTCGCGCCAGCCGAACTGTTCGCCAGGCTCAAGGCGCGCATGCCCGACGG
CGAGGATCTCGTCGTGACCCATGGCGATGCCTGCTTGCCGAATATCATGGTGGAAAATGGCCGCTTTTCT
GGATTCATCGACTGTGGCCGGCTGGGTGTGGCGGACCGCTATCAGGACATAGCGTTGGCTACCCGTGATA
TTGCTGAAGAGCTTGGCGGCGAATGGGCTGACCGCTTCCTCGTGCTTTACGGTATCGCCGCTCCCGATTC
GCAGCGCATCGCCTTCTATCGCCTTCTTGACGAGTTCTTCTGAGCGGGACTCTGGGGTTCGAAATGACCG
ACCAAGCGACGCCCAACCTGCCATCACGAGATTTCGATTCCACCGCCGCCTTCTATGAAAGGTTGGGCTT
CGGAATCGTTTTCCGGGACGCCGGCTGGATGATCCTCCAGCGCGGGGATCTCATGCTGGAGTTCTTCGCC
CACCCCAACTTGTTTATTGCAGCTTATAATGGTTACAAATAAAGCAATAGCATCACAAATTTCACAAATA
AAGCATTTTTTTCACTGCATTCTAGTTGTGGTTTGTCCAAACTCATCAATGTATCTTATCATGTCTGTAT
ACCGTCGACCTCTAGCTAGAGCTTGGCGTAATCATGGTCATAGCTGTTTCCTGTGTGAAATTGTTATCCG
CTCACAATTCCACACAACATACGAGCCGGAAGCATAAAGTGTAAAGCCTGGGGTGCCTAATGAGTGAGCT
AACTCACATTAATTGCGTTGCGCTCACTGCCCGCTTTCCAGTCGGGAAACCTGTCGTGCCAGCTGCATTA
ATGAATCGGCCAACGCGCGGGGAGAGGCGGTTTGCGTATTGGGCGCTCTTCCGCTTCCTCGCTCACTGAC
TCGCTGCGCTCGGTCGTTCGGCTGCGGCGAGCGGTATCAGCTCACTCAAAGGCGGTAATACGGTTATCCA
CAGAATCAGGGGATAACGCAGGAAAGAACATGTGAGCAAAAGGCCAGCAAAAGGCCAGGAACCGTAAAAA
GGCCGCGTTGCTGGCGTTTTTCCATAGGCTCCGCCCCCCTGACGAGCATCACAAAAATCGACGCTCAAGT
CAGAGGTGGCGAAACCCGACAGGACTATAAAGATACCAGGCGTTTCCCCCTGGAAGCTCCCTCGTGCGCT
CTCCTGTTCCGACCCTGCCGCTTACCGGATACCTGTCCGCCTTTCTCCCTTCGGGAAGCGTGGCGCTTTC
TCATAGCTCACGCTGTAGGTATCTCAGTTCGGTGTAGGTCGTTCGCTCCAAGCTGGGCTGTGTGCACGAA
CCCCCCGTTCAGCCCGACCGCTGCGCCTTATCCGGTAACTATCGTCTTGAGTCCAACCCGGTAAGACACG
ACTTATCGCCACTGGCAGCAGCCACTGGTAACAGGATTAGCAGAGCGAGGTATGTAGGCGGTGCTACAGA
GTTCTTGAAGTGGTGGCCTAACTACGGCTACACTAGAAGAACAGTATTTGGTATCTGCGCTCTGCTGAAG
CCAGTTACCTTCGGAAAAAGAGTTGGTAGCTCTTGATCCGGCAAACAAACCACCGCTGGTAGCGGTGGTT
TTTTTGTTTGCAAGCAGCAGATTACGCGCAGAAAAAAAGGATCTCAAGAAGATCCTTTGATCTTTTCTAC
GGGGTCTGACGCTCAGTGGAACGAAAACTCACGTTAAGGGATTTTGGTCATGAGATTATCAAAAAGGATC
TTCACCTAGATCCTTTTAAATTAAAAATGAAGTTTTAAATCAATCTAAAGTATATATGAGTAAACTTGGT
CTGACAGTTACCAATGCTTAATCAGTGAGGCACCTATCTCAGCGATCTGTCTATTTCGTTCATCCATAGT
TGCCTGACTCCCCGTCGTGTAGATAACTACGATACGGGAGGGCTTACCATCTGGCCCCAGTGCTGCAATG
ATACCGCGAGACCCACGCTCACCGGCTCCAGATTTATCAGCAATAAACCAGCCAGCCGGAAGGGCCGAGC
GCAGAAGTGGTCCTGCAACTTTATCCGCCTCCATCCAGTCTATTAATTGTTGCCGGGAAGCTAGAGTAAG
TAGTTCGCCAGTTAATAGTTTGCGCAACGTTGTTGCCATTGCTACAGGCATCGTGGTGTCACGCTCGTCG
TTTGGTATGGCTTCATTCAGCTCCGGTTCCCAACGATCAAGGCGAGTTACATGATCCCCCATGTTGTGCA
AAAAAGCGGTTAGCTCCTTCGGTCCTCCGATCGTTGTCAGAAGTAAGTTGGCCGCAGTGTTATCACTCAT
GGTTATGGCAGCACTGCATAATTCTCTTACTGTCATGCCATCCGTAAGATGCTTTTCTGTGACTGGTGAG
TACTCAACCAAGTCATTCTGAGAATAGTGTATGCGGCGACCGAGTTGCTCTTGCCCGGCGTCAATACGGG
ATAATACCGCGCCACATAGCAGAACTTTAAAAGTGCTCATCATTGGAAAACGTTCTTCGGGGCGAAAACT
CTCAAGGATCTTACCGCTGTTGAGATCCAGTTCGATGTAACCCACTCGTGCACCCAACTGATCTTCAGCA
TCTTTTACTTTCACCAGCGTTTCTGGGTGAGCAAAAACAGGAAGGCAAAATGCCGCAAAAAAGGGAATAA
GGGCGACACGGAAATGTTGAATACTCATACTCTTCCTTTTTCAATATTATTGAAGCATTTATCAGGGTTA
TTGTCTCATGAGCGGATACATATTTGAATGTATTTAGAAAAATAAACAAATAGGGGTTCCGCGCACATTT
CCCCGAAAAGTGCCACCTGACGTCGACGGATCGGGAGATCTCCCGATCCCCTATGGTGCACTCTCAGTAC
AATCTGCTCTGATGCCGCATAGTTAAGCCAGTATCTGCTCCCTGCTTGTGTGTTGGAGGTCGCTGAGTAG
TGCGCGAGCAAAATTTAAGCTAC
